>Addgene plasmid #168591 | pDONR223 HCoV-HKU1 NSP7_stop | depositor partial sequence | sequence record 326800 | Inserted CDS with Stop codon
ATGTCAAAATTGACTGATGTGAAATGTGCTAATGTTGTTTTGTTAAATTGTTTACAGCATTTGCATGTTG
CTTCTAATTCTAAGTTGTGGCAGTATTGTAGTGTTTTACATAATGAAATACTATCTACTTCAGATTTGAG
TGTAGCTTTTGATAAGCTTGCTCAATTATTGATTGTTTTATTCGCCAATCCTGCTGCAGTTGATACTAAG
TGTCTTGCAAGTATAGATGAAGTTAGCGATGATTATGTTCAAGATAGTACCGTTTTGCAGGCTTTGCAAT
AA
