[The description below was written by a language model from this plasmid's Addgene catalogue record.]
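Description:
pDONR223 HCoV-HKU1 NSP7_stop is a Gateway-compatible Entry clone built on the pDONR223 donor backbone. It is propagated in standard E. coli cloning strains such as DH5alpha under spectinomycin selection. The record lists the empty backbone as 5005 bp but gives no copy number, and no feature table is provided, so the origin of replication and the exact positions of other elements cannot be confirmed from the record itself.

The insert is a 276 bp coding sequence for non-structural protein 7 (NSP7) of human coronavirus HKU1. NSP7 is one of the mature products released from the ORF1ab replicase polyprotein, and in coronaviruses it is generally known as a small cofactor of the viral RNA-dependent RNA polymerase complex. The sequence was introduced by Gateway recombination, which in an Entry clone normally leaves the open reading frame flanked by attL sites. M13 forward and reverse primer sites on either side allow sequence verification. The "_stop" suffix suggests that the ORF keeps a terminal stop codon, a format suited to native or N-terminally tagged expression rather than C-terminal fusions, although the record does not spell this out.

As an Entry vector, the plasmid is not itself an expression construct, and the record names no promoter, tag or reporter. Its role is to act as a source from which the NSP7 ORF can be moved by LR recombination into Destination vectors chosen by the user for different hosts or assays. It belongs to a collection of human coronavirus protein-coding sequences assembled as a flexible, multipurpose Gateway resource.
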