Addgene plasmid #168591: pDONR223 HCoV-HKU1 NSP7_stop
Purpose: Gateway-compatible Entry vector
Depositing lab: Fritz Roth. Depositing organization: Sinai Health System. Publication: A resource of human coronavirus protein-coding sequences in a flexible, multipurpose Gateway Entry clone collection. Weller B, Lin CW, Pogoutse O, Sauer M, Marin-de la Rosa N, Strobel A, Young V, Knapp JJ, Rayhan A, Falter C, Kim DK, Roth FP, Falter-Braun P. G3 (Bethesda). 2023 Jul 5;13(7):jkad105. doi: 10.1093/g3journal/jkad105. PubMed 37267226.
Backbone
  Vector backbone: pDONR223
  Backbone manufacturer: Rual et al, Genome Res. 14:2128-2135, 2004.
  Backbone size w/o insert (bp): 5005
  Vector type: Other
Growth in bacteria
  Bacterial resistance: Spectinomycin, 50 μg/mL
  Growth temperature: 37°C
  Growth strain: DH5alpha
  Copy number: Unknown
Gene/Insert
  Gene/Insert name: NSP7
  Species: Other
  Insert size (bp): 276
  Entrez Gene: ORF1ab (a.k.a. HCHV1gp1)
  Cloning method: Gateway Cloning
  Sequencing primers: 5′ m13-For; 3′ m13-Rev
Resource information
  A portion of this plasmid was derived from a plasmid made by: Falter-Braun Lab
Terms and licenses: Academic/Nonprofit Terms; Industry Terms
How to cite: pDONR223 HCoV-HKU1 NSP7_stop was a gift from Fritz Roth (Addgene plasmid # 168591 ; http://n2t.net/addgene:168591 ; RRID:Addgene_168591)
